>Addgene plasmid #200499 | pKLV2-U6gRNA5(MRPS26(15))-PGKpuro2ABFP-W | addgene full sequence | sequence record 419541 | Addgene NGS Result
ACGACCCCCGCCCATTGACGTCAATAATGACGTATGTTCCCATAGTAACGCCAATAGGGACTTTCCATTG
ACGTCAATGGGTGGAGTATTTACGGTAAACTGCCCACTTGGCAGTACATCAAGTGTATCATATGCCAAGT
ACGCCCCCTATTGACGTCAATGACGGTAAATGGCCCGCCTGGCATTATGCCCAGTACATGACCTTATGGG
ACTTTCCTACTTGGCAGTACATCTACGTATTAGTCATCGCTATTACCATGGTGATGCGGTTTTGGCAGTA
CATCAATGGGCGTGGATAGCGGTTTGACTCACGGGGATTTCCAAGTCTCCACCCCATTGACGTCAATGGG
AGTTTGTTTTGGCACCAAAATCAACGGGACTTTCCAAAATGTCGTAACAACTCCGCCCCATTGACGCAAA
TGGGCGGTAGGCGTGTACGGTGGGAGGTCTATATAAGCAGCGCGTTTTGCCTGTACTGGGTCTCTCTGGT
TAGACCAGATCTGAGCCTGGGAGCTCTCTGGCTAACTAGGGAACCCACTGCTTAAGCCTCAATAAAGCTT
GCCTTGAGTGCTTCAAGTAGTGTGTGCCCGTCTGTTGTGTGACTCTGGTAACTAGAGATCCCTCAGACCC
TTTTAGTCAGTGTGGAAAATCTCTAGCAGTGGCGCCCGAACAGGGACTTGAAAGCGAAAGGGAAACCAGA
GGAGCTCTCTCGACGCAGGACTCGGCTTGCTGAAGCGCGCACGGCAAGAGGCGAGGGGCGGCGACTGGTG
AGTACGCCAAAAATTTTGACTAGCGGAGGCTAGAAGGAGAGAGATGGGTGCGAGAGCGTCAGTATTAAGC
GGGGGAGAATTAGATCGCGATGGGAAAAAATTCGGTTAAGGCCAGGGGGAAAGAAAAAATATAAATTAAA
ACATATAGTATGGGCAAGCAGGGAGCTAGAACGATTCGCAGTTAATCCTGGCCTGTTAGAAACATCAGAA
GGCTGTAGACAAATACTGGGACAGCTACAACCATCCCTTCAGACAGGATCAGAAGAACTTAGATCATTAT
ATAATACAGTAGCAACCCTCTATTGTGTGCATCAAAGGATAGAGATAAAAGACACCAAGGAAGCTTTAGA
CAAGATAGAGGAAGAGCAAAACAAAAGTAAGACCACCGCACAGCAAGCGGCCGGCCGCGCTGATCTTCAG
ACCTGGAGGAGGAGATATGAGGGACAATTGGAGAAGTGAATTATATAAATATAAAGTAGTAAAAATTGAA
CCATTAGGAGTAGCACCCACCAAGGCAAAGAGAAGAGTGGTGCAGAGAGAAAAAAGAGCAGTGGGAATAG
GAGCTTTGTTCCTTGGGTTCTTGGGAGCAGCAGGAAGCACTATGGGCGCAGCGTCAATGACGCTGACGGT
ACAGGCCAGACAATTATTGTCTGGTATAGTGCAGCAGCAGAACAATTTGCTGAGGGCTATTGAGGCGCAA
CAGCATCTGTTGCAACTCACAGTCTGGGGCATCAAGCAGCTCCAGGCAAGAATCCTGGCTGTGGAAAGAT
ACCTAAAGGATCAACAGCTCCTGGGGATTTGGGGTTGCTCTGGAAAACTCATTTGCACCACTGCTGTGCC
TTGGAATGCTAGTTGGAGTAATAAATCTCTGGAACAGATTTGGAATCACACGACCTGGATGGAGTGGGAC
AGAGAAATTAACAATTACACAAGCTTAATACACTCCTTAATTGAAGAATCGCAAAACCAGCAAGAAAAGA
ATGAACAAGAATTATTGGAATTAGATAAATGGGCAAGTTTGTGGAATTGGTTTAACATAACAAATTGGCT
GTGGTATATAAAATTATTCATAATGATAGTAGGAGGCTTGGTAGGTTTAAGAATAGTTTTTGCTGTACTT
TCTATAGTGAATAGAGTTAGGCAGGGATATTCACCATTATCGTTTCAGACCCACCTCCCAACCCCGAGGG
GACCCGACAGGCCCGAAGGAATAGAAGAAGAAGGTGGAGAGAGAGACAGAGACAGATCCATTCGATTAGT
GAACGGATCGGCACTGCGTGCGCCAATTCTGCAGACAAATGGCAGTATTCATCCACAATTTTAAAAGAAA
AGGGGGGATTGGGGGGTACAGTGCAGGGGAAAGAATAGTAGACATAATAGCAACAGACATACAAACTAAA
GAATTACAAAAACAAATTACAAAAATTCAAAATTTTCGGGTTTATTACAGGGACAGCAGAGATCCAGTTT
GGTTAGTACCGGGCCCTACGCGTCCAAGGTCGGGCAGGAAGAGGGCCTATTTCCCATGATTCCTTCATAT
TTGCATATACGATACAAGGCTGTTAGAGAGATAATTAGAATTAATTTGACTGTAAACACAAAGATATTAG
TACAAAATACGTGACGTAGAAAGTAATAATTTCTTGGGTAGTTTGCAGTTTTAAAATTATGTTTTAAAAT
GGACTATCATATGCTTACCGTAACTTGAAAGTATTTCGATTTCTTGGCTTTATATATCTTGTGGAAAGGA
CGAAACACCGCAGCACGAAGAACTCCGCAGTTTAAGAGCTATGCTGGAAACAGCATAGCAAGTTTAAATA
AGGCTAGTCCGTTATCAACTTGAAAAAGTGGCACCGAGTCGGTGCTTTTTTTGGATCCAATTCTACCGGG
TAGGGGAGGCGCTTTTCCCAAGGCAGTCTGGAGCATGCGCTTTAGCAGCCCCGCTGGGCACTTGGCGCTA
CACAAGTGGCCTCTGGCCTCGCACACATTCCACATCCACCGGTAGGCGCCAACCGGCTCCGTTCTTTGGT
GGCCCCTTCGCGCCACCTTCTACTCCTCCCCTAGTCAGGAAGTTCCCCCCCGCCCCGCAGCTCGCGTCGT
GCAGGACGTGACAAATGGAAGTAGCACGTCTCACTAGTCTCGTGCAGATGGACAGCACCGCTGAGCAATG
GAAGCGGGTAGGCCTTTGGGGCAGCGGCCAATAGCAGCTTTGCTCCTTCGCTTTCTGGGCTCAGAGGCTG
GGAAGGGGTGGGTCCGGGGGCGGGCTCAGGGGCGGGCTCAGGGGCGGGGCGGGCGCCCGAAGGTCCTCCG
GAGGCCCGGCATTCTGCACGCTTCAAAAGCGCACGTCTGCCGCGCTGTTCTCCTCTTCCTCATCTCCGGG
CCTTTCGACCTGCATCCATCTAGATCTCGAGCAGCTGAAGCTTACCATGACCGAGTACAAGCCCACGGTG
CGCCTCGCCACCCGCGACGACGTCCCCAGGGCCGTACGCACCCTCGCCGCCGCGTTCGCCGACTACCCCG
CCACGCGCCACACCGTCGATCCGGACCGCCACATCGAGCGGGTCACCGAGCTGCAAGAACTCTTCCTCAC
GCGCGTCGGGCTCGACATCGGCAAGGTGTGGGTCGCGGACGACGGCGCCGCGGTGGCGGTCTGGACCACG
CCGGAGAGCGTCGAAGCGGGGGCGGTGTTCGCCGAGATCGGCCCGCGCATGGCCGAGTTGAGCGGTTCCC
GGCTGGCCGCGCAGCAACAGATGGAAGGCCTCCTGGCGCCGCACCGGCCCAAGGAGCCCGCGTGGTTCCT
GGCCACCGTCGGCGTCTCGCCCGACCACCAGGGCAAGGGTCTGGGCAGCGCCGTCGTGCTCCCCGGAGTG
GAGGCGGCCGAGCGCGCCGGGGTGCCCGCCTTCCTGGAGACCTCCGCGCCCCGCAACCTCCCCTTCTACG
AGCGGCTCGGCTTCACCGTCACCGCCGACGTCGAGGTGCCCGAAGGACCGCGCACCTGGTGCATGACCCG
CAAGCCCGGTGCCGGCGGCGGGTCCGGAGGAGAGGGCAGAGGAAGTCTCCTAACATGCGGTGACGTGGAG
GAGAATCCTGGCCCAATGAGCGAGCTGATTAAGGAGAACATGCACATGAAGCTGTACATGGAGGGCACCG
TGGACAACCATCACTTCAAGTGCACATCCGAGGGCGAAGGCAAGCCCTACGAGGGCACCCAGACCATGAG
AATCAAGGTGGTCGAGGGCGGCCCTCTCCCCTTCGCCTTCGACATCCTGGCTACTAGCTTCCTCTACGGC
AGCAAGACCTTCATCAACCACACCCAGGGCATCCCCGACTTCTTCAAGCAGTCCTTCCCTGAGGGCTTCA
CATGGGAGAGAGTCACCACATACGAGGACGGGGGCGTGCTGACCGCTACCCAGGACACCAGCCTCCAGGA
CGGCTGCCTCATCTACAACGTCAAGATCAGAGGGGTGAACTTCACATCCAACGGCCCTGTGATGCAGAAG
AAAACACTCGGCTGGGAGGCCTTCACCGAGACGCTGTACCCCGCTGACGGCGGCCTGGAAGGCAGAAACG
ACATGGCCCTGAAGCTCGTGGGCGGGAGCCATCTGATCGCAAACATCAAGACCACATATAGATCCAAGAA
ACCCGCTAAGAACCTCAAGATGCCTGGCGTCTACTATGTGGACTACAGACTGGAAAGAATCAAGGAGGCC
AACAACGAGACCTACGTCGAGCAGCACGAGGTGGCAGTGGCCAGATACTGCGACCTCCCTAGCAAACTGG
GGCACAAGCTTAATTGAGCGGCCGCTCAACCTCTGGATTACAAAATTTGTGAAAGATTGACTGGTATTCT
TAACTATGTTGCTCCTTTTACGCTATGTGGATACGCTGCTTTAATGCCTTTGTATCATGCTATTGCTTCC
CGTATGGCTTTCATTTTCTCCTCCTTGTATAAATCCTGGTTGCTGTCTCTTTATGAGGAGTTGTGGCCCG
TTGTCAGGCAACGTGGCGTGGTGTGCACTGTGTTTGCTGACGCAACCCCCACTGGTTGGGGCATTGCCAC
CACCTGTCAGCTCCTTTCCGGGACTTTCGCTTTCCCCCTCCCTATTGCCACGGCGGAACTCATCGCCGCC
TGCCTTGCCCGCTGCTGGACAGGGGCTCGGCTGTTGGGCACTGACAATTCCGTGGTGTTGTCGGGGAAAT
CATCGTCCTTTCCTTGGCTGCTCGCCTGTGTTGCCACCTGGATTCTGCGCGGGACGTCCTTCTGCTACGT
CCCTTCGGCCCTCAATCCAGCGGACCTTCCTTCCCGCGGCCTGCTGCCGGCTCTGCGGCCTCTTCCGCGT
CTACGCCTTCGCCCTCAGACGAGTCGGATCTCCCTTTGGGCCGCCTCCCCGCAGGTACCTTTAAGACCAA
TGACTTACAAGGCAGCTGTAGATCTTAGCCACTTTTTAAAAGAAAAGGGGGGACTGGAAGGGCTAATTCA
CTCCCAAAGAAGTCAAGATCTGCTTTTTGCCTGTACTGGGTCTCTCTGGTTAGACCAGAGTCTCTCTGGT
TAGACCAGATCTGAGCCTGGGAGCTCTCTGGCTAACTAGGGAACCCACTGCTTAAGCCTCAATAAAGCTT
GCCTTGAGTGCTTCAAGTAGTGTGTGCCCGTCTGTTGTGTGACTCTGGTAACTAGAGATCCCTCAGACCC
TTTTAGTCAGTGTGGAAAATCTCTAGCAGTTTAAACCCGCTGATCAGCCTCGACTGTGCCTTCTAGTTGC
CAGCCATCTGTTGTTTGCCCCTCCCCCGTGCCTTCCTTGACCCTGGAAGGTGCCACTCCCACTGTCCTTT
CCTAATAAAATGAGGAAATTGCATCGCATTGTCTGAGTAGGTGTCATTCTATTCTGGGGGGTGGGGTGGG
GCAGGACAGCAAGGGGGAGGATTGGGAAGTCAATAGCAGGCATGCTGGGGATGCGGTGGGCTCTATGGGC
GGCCGTTAATTAAGCTTTTGTTCCCTTTAGTGAGGGTTAATTGCGCGCTTGGCGTAATCATGGTCATAGC
TGTTTCCTGTGTGAAATTGTTATCCGCTCACAATTCCACACAACATACGAGCCGGGAGCATAAAGTGTAA
AGCCTGGGGTGCCTAATGAGTGAGCTAACTCACATTAATTGCGTTGCGCTCACTGCCCGCTTTCCAGTCG
GGAAACCTGTCGTGCCAGCTGCATTAATGAATCGGCCAACGCGCGGGGAGAGGCGGTTTGCGTATTGGGC
GCTCTTCCGCTTCCTCGCTCACTGACTCGCTGCGCTCGGTCGTTCGGCTGCGGCGAGCGGTATCAGCTCA
CTCAAAGGCGGTAATACGGTTATCCACAGAATCAGGGGATAACGCAGGAAAGAACATGTGAGCAAAAGGC
CAGCAAAAGGCCAGGAACCGTAAAAAGGCCGCGTTGCTGGCGTTTTTCCATAGGCTCCGCCCCCCTGACG
AGCATCACAAAAATCGACGCTCAAGTCAGAGGTGGCGAAACCCGACAGGACTATAAAGATACCAGGCGTT
TCCCCCTGGAAGCTCCCTCGTGCGCTCTCCTGTTCCGACCCTGCCGCTTACCGGATACCTGTCCGCCTTT
CTCCCTTCGGGAAGCGTGGCGCTTTCTCATAGCTCACGCTGTAGGTATCTCAGTTCGGTGTAGGTCGTTC
GCTCCAAGCTGGGCTGTGTGCACGAACCCCCCGTTCAGCCCGACCGCTGCGCCTTATCCGGTAACTATCG
TCTTGAGTCCAACCCGGTAAGACACGACTTATCGCCACTGGCAGCAGCCACTGGTAACAGGATTAGCAGA
GCGAGGTATGTAGGCGGTGCTACAGAGTTCTTGAAGTGGTGGCCTAACTACGGCTACACTAGAAGAACAG
TATTTGGTATCTGCGCTCTGCTGAAGCCAGTTACCTTCGGAAAAAGAGTTGGTAGCTCTTGATCCGGCAA
ACAAACCACCGCTGGTAGCGGTGGTTTTTTTGTTTGCAAGCAGCAGATTACGCGCAGAAAAAAAGGATCT
CAAGAAGATCCTTTGATCTTTTCTACGGGGTCTGACGCTCAGTGGAACGAAAACTCACGTTAAGGGATTT
TGGTCATGAGATTATCAAAAAGGATCTTCACCTAGATCCTTTTAAATTAAAAATGAAGTTTTAAATCAAT
CTAAAGTATATATGAGTAAACTTGGTCTGACAGTTACCAATGCTTAATCAGTGAGGCACCTATCTCAGCG
ATCTGTCTATTTCGTTCATCCATAGTTGCCTGACTCCCCGTCGTGTAGATAACTACGATACGGGAGGGCT
TACCATCTGGCCCCAGTGCTGCAATGATACCGCGAGACCCACGCTCACCGGCTCCAGATTTATCAGCAAT
AAACCAGCCAGCCGGAAGGGCCGAGCGCAGAAGTGGTCCTGCAACTTTATCCGCCTCCATCCAGTCTATT
AATTGTTGCCGGGAAGCTAGAGTAAGTAGTTCGCCAGTTAATAGTTTGCGCAACGTTGTTGCCATTGCTA
CAGGCATCGTGGTGTCACGCTCGTCGTTTGGTATGGCTTCATTCAGCTCCGGTTCCCAACGATCAAGGCG
AGTTACATGATCCCCCATGTTGTGCAAAAAAGCGGTTAGCTCCTTCGGTCCTCCGATCGTTGTCAGAAGT
AAGTTGGCCGCAGTGTTATCACTCATGGTTATGGCAGCACTGCATAATTCTCTTACTGTCATGCCATCCG
TAAGATGCTTTTCTGTGACTGGTGAGTACTCAACCAAGTCATTCTGAGAATAGTGTATGCGGCGACCGAG
TTGCTCTTGCCCGGCGTCAATACGGGATAATACCGCGCCACATAGCAGAACTTTAAAAGTGCTCATCATT
GGAAAACGTTCTTCGGGGCGAAAACTCTCAAGGATCTTACCGCTGTTGAGATCCAGTTCGATGTAACCCA
CTCGTGCACCCAACTGATCTTCAGCATCTTTTACTTTCACCAGCGTTTCTGGGTGAGCAAAAACAGGAAG
GCAAAATGCCGCAAAAAAGGGAATAAGGGCGACACGGAAATGTTGAATACTCATACTCTTCCTTTTTCAA
TATTATTGAAGCATTTATCAGGGTTATTGTCTCATGAGCGGATACATATTTGAATGTATTTAGAAAAATA
AACAAATAGGGGTTCCGCGCACATTTCCCCGAAAAGTGCCACCTAAATTGTAAGCGTTAATATTTTGTTA
AAATTCGCGTTAAATTTTTGTTAAATCAGCTCATTTTTTAACCAATAGGCCGAAATCGGCAAAATCCCTT
ATAAATCAAAAGAATAGACCGAGATAGGGT
[37 nt withheld, positions 8081-8117]
AAAGAACGTGGACTCCAACGTCAAAGG
[49 nt withheld, positions 8145-8193]
T
[91 nt withheld, positions 8195-8285]
G
[124 nt withheld, positions 8287-8410]
CCCATTCGCCATTCAGGCTGCGCAACTGTTGGGAAGGGCGATCGGTGCGGGCCTCTTCGCTATTACGCCA
GCTGGCGAAAGGGGGATGTGCTGCAAGGCGATTAAGTTGGGTAACGCCAGGGTTTTCCCAGTCACGACGT
TGTAAAACGACGGCCAGTGAGCGCGCGTAATACGACTCACTATAGGGCGAATTGACTAGTACATAACTTA
CGGTAAATGGCCCGCCTGGCTGACCGCCCA
Features (pLannotate 1.2.2; 28 found; start..end, strand, type, name):
    261..460     +  promoter       CMV promoter: human cytomegalovirus (CMV) immediate early promoter
    478..658     +  LTR            5' LTR (truncated): truncated 5' long terminal repeat (LTR) from HIV-1
    705..830     +  misc_feature   HIV-1 Ψ: packaging signal of human immunodeficiency virus type 1
    814..1152    +  CDS            HIV-1 gag (fragment): gag protein from human immunodeficiency virus 1; gag
   1329..1562    +  misc_feature   RRE: The Rev response element (RRE) of HIV-1 allows for Rev-dependent mRNA export from the nucleus to the cytoplasm.
   1939..2039    +  CDS            Rev (fragment): human immunodeficiency virus 1 (HIV-1) Rev protein; rev; enhances nuclear export of unspliced and incompletely spliced viral mRNAs
   2089..2206    +  misc_feature   cPPT/CTS: central polypurine tract and central termination sequence of HIV-1
   2281..2521    +  promoter       U6 promoter: RNA polymerase III promoter for human U6 snRNA
   2568..2635    +  misc_RNA       tracrRNA (fragment): trans-activating CRISPR RNA for the Streptococcus pyogenes CRISPR/Cas9 system
   2658..3157    +  promoter       PGK promoter: mouse phosphoglycerate kinase 1 promoter
   3197..3793    +  CDS            PuroR (fragment): puromycin N-acetyltransferase; pac from Streptomyces; confers resistance to puromycin
   3866..4564    +  CDS            TagBFP: TagBFP is a basic (constitutively fluorescent) blue fluorescent protein published in 2008, derived from Entacmaea quadricolor. It is reported to be a very rapidly-maturing monomer with very low acid sensitivity.
   4576..5162    +  misc_feature   WPRE: woodchuck hepatitis virus posttranscriptional regulatory element
   5156..5302    +  CDS            nef (fragment): NEF_HV1LA - Experimental evidence at protein level: Swiss-Prot protein existence level 1. Extracellular Nef protein targets CD4(+) T-lymphocytes for apoptosis by interacting with CXCR4 surface receptors. From Human immunodeficiency virus type 1 group M subtype B (isolate Lai) (HIV-1).
   5310..5488    +  LTR            5' LTR (truncated): truncated 5' long terminal repeat (LTR) from HIV-1
   5514..5625    +  polyA_signal   bGH poly(A) signal: bovine growth hormone polyadenylation signal
   5764..5782    -  promoter       T3 promoter: promoter for bacteriophage T3 RNA polymerase
   5827..5843    -  protein_bind   lac operator: The lac repressor binds to the lac operator to inhibit transcription in E. coli. This inhibition can be relieved by adding lactose or isopropyl-β-D-thiogalactopyranoside (IPTG). lac repressor encoded by lacI
   5851..5881    -  promoter       lac promoter: promoter for the E. coli lac operon
   5896..5917    -  protein_bind   CAP binding site: CAP binding activates transcription in the presence of cAMP. E. coli catabolite activator protein
   5930..6022    -  CDS            lacI (fragment): lac repressor; lacI; The lac repressor binds to the lac operator to inhibit transcription in E. coli. This inhibition can be relieved by adding lactose or isopropyl-β-D-thiogalactopyranoside (IPTG).
   6205..6793    -  rep_origin     ori: high-copy-number ColE1/pMB1/pBR322/pUC origin of replication
   6964..7824    -  CDS            AmpR: β-lactamase; bla; confers resistance to ampicillin, carbenicillin, and related antibiotics
   7825..7929    -  promoter       AmpR promoter: bla
   7982..8410    -  rep_origin     f1 ori (sequence partly withheld): f1 bacteriophage origin of replication; arrow indicates direction of (+) strand synthesis
   8415..8570    -  CDS            lacZα (fragment): LacZα fragment of β-galactosidase; lacZ fragment
   8578..8596    +  promoter       T7 promoter: promoter for bacteriophage T7 RNA polymerase
   8610..260     +  enhancer       CMV enhancer (across the origin): human cytomegalovirus immediate early enhancer
