[The description below was written by a language model from this plasmid's Addgene catalogue record and pLannotate feature annotations shown in this document.]
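Description:
pKLV2-U6gRNA5(MRPS26(15))-PGKpuro2ABFP-W is an 8.65 kb HIV-1-based lentiviral vector that expresses a single CRISPR guide RNA against human MRPS26, which encodes a mitochondrial ribosomal protein of the small subunit. It derives from the pKLV2-U6gRNA5(BbsI)-PGKpuro2ABFP-W backbone, with the guide oligonucleotide inserted between two BbsI sites that were destroyed during cloning. In bacteria it is maintained through a high-copy ColE1/pUC-type origin and selected with ampicillin via β-lactamase. An f1 origin and remnants of a lac/lacZα cloning region flanked by T7 and T3 promoters are also present in the plasmid backbone.

The viral genome is transcribed from a CMV enhancer/promoter fused to a truncated 5' LTR, so genomic RNA is produced in packaging cells without dependence on the native LTR promoter. It carries the Ψ packaging signal with a partial gag sequence, the RRE for Rev-dependent nuclear export, and the cPPT/CTS. It ends in a truncated 3' LTR followed by a bGH polyadenylation signal. Within this frame, the human U6 RNA polymerase III promoter drives the MRPS26 spacer joined to a Streptococcus pyogenes Cas9 guide scaffold. A downstream mouse PGK promoter drives puromycin N-acetyltransferase linked to TagBFP, by a 2A peptide according to the construct name, with a WPRE to enhance expression.

Transduced cells can therefore be selected with puromycin or tracked and sorted by blue fluorescence. The vector encodes no Cas9, so the nuclease must be supplied separately, for example in Cas9-expressing cells. The associated study concerns human T-cell acute lymphoblastic leukemia, but the record does not state the specific role of this guide in that work.
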