Addgene plasmid #200499: pKLV2-U6gRNA5(MRPS26(15))-PGKpuro2ABFP-W
Purpose: Lentiviral vector expressing gRNA targeting human MRPS26
Depositing lab: Kosuke Yusa. Depositing organization: Kyoto University, Institute for Life and Medical Sciences. Publication: Canonical BAF complex regulates the oncogenic program in human T-cell acute lymphoblastic leukemia. Aoki K, Hyuga M, Tarumoto Y, Nishibuchi G, Ueda A, Ochi Y, Sugino S, Mikami T, Kobushi H, Kato I, Akahane K, Inukai T, Takaori-Kondo A, Takita J, Ogawa S, Yusa K. Blood. 2023 Nov 3:blood.2023020857. doi: 10.1182/blood.2023020857. PubMed 37922452.
Backbone
  Vector backbone: pKLV2-U6gRNA5(BbsI)-PGKpuro2ABFP-W
  Backbone manufacturer: addgene
  Backbone size w/o insert (bp): 8648
  Total vector size (bp): 8650
  Vector type: Lentiviral
  Selectable markers: Puromycin
Growth in bacteria
  Bacterial resistance: Ampicillin, 100 μg/mL
  Growth temperature: 37°C
  Growth strain: NEB Stable
  Copy number: Unknown
Gene/Insert
  Gene/Insert name: MRPS26(15)
  gRNA/shRNA sequence: CAGCACGAAGAACTCCGCA
  Species: H. sapiens (human)
  Entrez Gene: MRPS26 (a.k.a. C20orf193, GI008, MRP-S13, MRP-S26, MRPS13, NY-BR-87, RPMS13, dJ534B8.3, mS26)
  Cloning method: Restriction Enzyme; 5′ cloning site BbsI (destroyed during cloning); 3′ cloning site BbsI (destroyed during cloning)
  Sequencing primers: 5′ AGATAATTAGAATTAATTTGACTG
Terms and licenses: Academic/Nonprofit Terms; Industry Terms: Not Available to Industry
How to cite: pKLV2-U6gRNA5(MRPS26(15))-PGKpuro2ABFP-W was a gift from Kosuke Yusa (Addgene plasmid # 200499 ; http://n2t.net/addgene:200499 ; RRID:Addgene_200499)
